Addgene plasmid #123318: pLCE-P2A-Puro
Purpose: Lentiviral vector for expression of eGFP-P2A-Puro cassette from a CMV promoter
Depositing lab: Eva Gottwein. Depositing organization: Northwestern University. Publication: CK1alpha and IRF4 are essential and independent effectors of immunomodulatory drugs in primary effusion lymphoma. Patil A, Manzano M, Gottwein E. Blood. 2018 Aug 9;132(6):577-586. doi: 10.1182/blood-2018-01-828418. Epub 2018 Jun 28. PubMed 29954751.
Backbone
  Vector backbone: pLCE
  Total vector size (bp): 7851
  Vector type: Mammalian Expression, Lentiviral
  Selectable markers: Puromycin
Growth in bacteria
  Bacterial resistance: Ampicillin, 100 μg/mL
  Growth temperature: 37°C
  Growth strain: Stbl3
  Copy number: High Copy
Gene/Insert
  Gene/Insert name: eGFP
  Species: H. sapiens (human)
  Insert size (bp): 717
  Promoter: CMV
  Cloning method: Gibson Cloning
  Sequencing primers: 5′ -; 3′ -
Terms and licenses: Academic/Nonprofit Terms; Industry Terms: Not Available to Industry
How to cite: pLCE-P2A-Puro was a gift from Eva Gottwein (Addgene plasmid # 123318 ; http://n2t.net/addgene:123318 ; RRID:Addgene_123318)
