[The description below was written by a language model from this plasmid's Addgene catalogue record and pLannotate feature annotations shown in this document.]
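Description:
pLCE-P2A-Puro is a 7,851 bp HIV-1-based lentiviral vector built on the pLCE backbone for expressing an eGFP-P2A-puromycin resistance cassette in mammalian cells. In bacteria it is maintained through a high-copy ColE1/pUC-type origin and selected with ampicillin via the β-lactamase gene. In transduced mammalian cells, selection is by puromycin.

The viral genome is transcribed from a CMV enhancer/promoter fused to a truncated 5' LTR. This arrangement is typical of Tat-independent lentiviral designs, although the record does not state the vector generation. Downstream lie the Ψ packaging signal with a partial gag sequence, the Rev response element for Rev-dependent nuclear export of the genomic RNA, and the cPPT/CTS element that aids nuclear import of the reverse-transcribed genome. A second, internal CMV enhancer/promoter drives the 717 bp EGFP coding sequence, followed by puromycin N-acetyltransferase. The short gap between the two reading frames corresponds to the P2A peptide named in the catalogue entry but not annotated in the feature table. P2A-mediated ribosome skipping lets a single transcript yield both the fluorescent reporter and the resistance enzyme. The PuroR annotation ends at the numbering boundary of the circular sequence, which may be why it is flagged as a fragment. After it come a loxP site, a WPRE to boost transcript stability and expression, a nef fragment and the truncated 3' LTR. The catalogue lists the insert species as human, whereas EGFP derives from Aequorea victoria.

The plasmid provides a GFP-marked, puromycin-selectable lentiviral vector. It could plausibly serve as a control or as a parent for related expression constructs, though the record does not specify this.
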