Features (pLannotate 1.2.2; 22 found; start..end, strand, type, name):
     37..70      +  protein_bind   loxP: Cre-mediated recombination occurs in the 8-bp core sequence (GCATACAT). Cre recombinase
    103..126     +  misc_feature   MCS (fragment): pBluescript multiple cloning site
    126..714     +  misc_feature   WPRE: woodchuck hepatitis virus posttranscriptional regulatory element
    715..734     +  misc_feature   MCS (fragment): pBluescript multiple cloning site
    736..1236    +  CDS            nef (fragment): NEF_HV1LA - Experimental evidence at protein level: Swiss-Prot protein existence level 1. Extracellular Nef protein targets CD4(+) T-lymphocytes for apoptosis by interacting with CXCR4 surface receptors. From Human immunodeficiency virus type 1 group M subtype B (isolate Lai) (HIV-1).
   1243..1423    +  LTR            5' LTR (truncated): truncated 5' long terminal repeat (LTR) from HIV-1
   1485..2073    -  rep_origin     ori: high-copy-number ColE1/pMB1/pBR322/pUC origin of replication
   2244..3104    -  CDS            AmpR: β-lactamase; bla; confers resistance to ampicillin, carbenicillin, and related antibiotics
   3105..3209    -  promoter       AmpR promoter: bla
   3268..3320    -  misc_feature   bom (fragment): basis of mobility region from pBR322
   3475..3854    +  enhancer       CMV enhancer: human cytomegalovirus immediate early enhancer
   3855..4054    +  promoter       CMV promoter: human cytomegalovirus (CMV) immediate early promoter
   4072..4252    +  LTR            5' LTR (truncated): truncated 5' long terminal repeat (LTR) from HIV-1
   4299..4424    +  misc_feature   HIV-1 Ψ: packaging signal of human immunodeficiency virus type 1
   4408..4746    +  CDS            HIV-1 gag (fragment): gag protein from human immunodeficiency virus 1; gag
   4921..5154    +  misc_feature   RRE: The Rev response element (RRE) of HIV-1 allows for Rev-dependent mRNA export from the nucleus to the cytoplasm.
   5531..5631    +  CDS            Rev (fragment): human immunodeficiency virus 1 (HIV-1) Rev protein; rev; enhances nuclear export of unspliced and incompletely spliced viral mRNAs
   5681..5798    +  misc_feature   cPPT/CTS: central polypurine tract and central termination sequence of HIV-1
   5920..6223    +  enhancer       CMV enhancer: human cytomegalovirus immediate early enhancer
   6224..6427    +  promoter       CMV promoter: human cytomegalovirus (CMV) immediate early promoter
   6472..7188    +  CDS            EGFP: EGFP is a basic (constitutively fluorescent) green fluorescent protein published in 1996, derived from Aequorea victoria. It is reported to be a rapidly-maturing weak dimer with moderate acid sensitivity.
   7254..7851    +  CDS            PuroR (fragment): puromycin N-acetyltransferase; pac from Streptomyces; confers resistance to puromycin
>Addgene plasmid #123318 | pLCE-P2A-Puro | addgene full sequence | sequence record 239611 | Addgene NGS Result
AATATGCGGCCGCCAGAGAATTCGTCGAGGGACCTAATAACTTCGTATAGCATACATTATACGAAGTTAT
ACATGTTTAAGGGTTCCGGTTCCACTAGGTACAATTCGATATCAAGCTTATCGATAATCAACCTCTGGAT
TACAAAATTTGTGAAAGATTGACTGGTATTCTTAACTATGTTGCTCCTTTTACGCTATGTGGATACGCTG
CTTTAATGCCTTTGTATCATGCTATTGCTTCCCGTATGGCTTTCATTTTCTCCTCCTTGTATAAATCCTG
GTTGCTGTCTCTTTATGAGGAGTTGTGGCCCGTTGTCAGGCAACGTGGCGTGGTGTGCACTGTGTTTGCT
GACGCAACCCCCACTGGTTGGGGCATTGCCACCACCTGTCAGCTCCTTTCCGGGACTTTCGCTTTCCCCC
TCCCTATTGCCACGGCGGAACTCATCGCCGCCTGCCTTGCCCGCTGCTGGACAGGGGCTCGGCTGTTGGG
CACTGACAATTCCGTGGTGTTGTCGGGGAAATCATCGTCCTTTCCTTGGCTGCTCGCCTGTGTTGCCACC
TGGATTCTGCGCGGGACGTCCTTCTGCTACGTCCCTTCGGCCCTCAATCCAGCGGACCTTCCTTCCCGCG
GCCTGCTGCCGGCTCTGCGGCCTCTTCCGCGTCTTCGCCTTCGCCCTCAGACGAGTCGGATCTCCCTTTG
GGCCGCCTCCCCGCATCGATACCGTCGACCTCGATCGAGACCTAGAAAAACATGGAGCAATCACAAGTAG
CAATACAGCAGCTACCAATGCTGATTGTGCCTGGCTAGAAGCACAAGAGGAGGAGGAGGTGGGTTTTCCA
GTCACACCTCAGGTACCTTTAAGACCAATGACTTACAAGGCAGCTGTAGATCTTAGCCACTTTTTAAAAG
AAAAGGGGGGACTGGAAGGGCTAATTCACTCCCAACGAAGACAAGATATCCTTGATCTGTGGATCTACCA
CACACAAGGCTACTTCCCTGATTGGCAGAACTACACACCAGGGCCAGGGATCAGATATCCACTGACCTTT
GGATGGTGCTACAAGCTAGTACCAGTTGAGCAAGAGAAGGTAGAAGAAGCCAATGAAGGAGAGAACACCC
GCTTGTTACACCCTGTGAGCCTGCATGGGATGGATGACCCGGAGAGAGAAGTATTAGAGTGGAGGTTTGA
CAGCCGCCTAGCATTTCATCACATGGCCCGAGAGCTGCATCCGGACTGTACTGGGTCTCTCTGGTTAGAC
CAGATCTGAGCCTGGGAGCTCTCTGGCTAACTAGGGAACCCACTGCTTAAGCCTCAATAAAGCTTGCCTT
GAGTGCTTCAAGTAGTGTGTGCCCGTCTGTTGTGTGACTCTGGTAACTAGAGATCCCTCAGACCCTTTTA
GTCAGTGTGGAAAATCTCTAGCAGCATGTGAGCAAAAGGCCAGCAAAAGGCCAGGAACCGTAAAAAGGCC
GCGTTGCTGGCGTTTTTCCATAGGCTCCGCCCCCCTGACGAGCATCACAAAAATCGACGCTCAAGTCAGA
GGTGGCGAAACCCGACAGGACTATAAAGATACCAGGCGTTTCCCCCTGGAAGCTCCCTCGTGCGCTCTCC
TGTTCCGACCCTGCCGCTTACCGGATACCTGTCCGCCTTTCTCCCTTCGGGAAGCGTGGCGCTTTCTCAT
AGCTCACGCTGTAGGTATCTCAGTTCGGTGTAGGTCGTTCGCTCCAAGCTGGGCTGTGTGCACGAACCCC
CCGTTCAGCCCGACCGCTGCGCCTTATCCGGTAACTATCGTCTTGAGTCCAACCCGGTAAGACACGACTT
ATCGCCACTGGCAGCAGCCACTGGTAACAGGATTAGCAGAGCGAGGTATGTAGGCGGTGCTACAGAGTTC
TTGAAGTGGTGGCCTAACTACGGCTACACTAGAAGAACAGTATTTGGTATCTGCGCTCTGCTGAAGCCAG
TTACCTTCGGAAAAAGAGTTGGTAGCTCTTGATCCGGCAAACAAACCACCGCTGGTAGCGGTGGTTTTTT
TGTTTGCAAGCAGCAGATTACGCGCAGAAAAAAAGGATCTCAAGAAGATCCTTTGATCTTTTCTACGGGG
TCTGACGCTCAGTGGAACGAAAACTCACGTTAAGGGATTTTGGTCATGAGATTATCAAAAAGGATCTTCA
CCTAGATCCTTTTAAATTAAAAATGAAGTTTTAAATCAATCTAAAGTATATATGAGTAAACTTGGTCTGA
CAGTTACCAATGCTTAATCAGTGAGGCACCTATCTCAGCGATCTGTCTATTTCGTTCATCCATAGTTGCC
TGACTCCCCGTCGTGTAGATAACTACGATACGGGAGGGCTTACCATCTGGCCCCAGTGCTGCAATGATAC
CGCGAGACCCACGCTCACCGGCTCCAGATTTATCAGCAATAAACCAGCCAGCCGGAAGGGCCGAGCGCAG
AAGTGGTCCTGCAACTTTATCCGCCTCCATCCAGTCTATTAATTGTTGCCGGGAAGCTAGAGTAAGTAGT
TCGCCAGTTAATAGTTTGCGCAACGTTGTTGCCATTGCTACAGGCATCGTGGTGTCACGCTCGTCGTTTG
GTATGGCTTCATTCAGCTCCGGTTCCCAACGATCAAGGCGAGTTACATGATCCCCCATGTTGTGCAAAAA
AGCGGTTAGCTCCTTCGGTCCTCCGATCGTTGTCAGAAGTAAGTTGGCCGCAGTGTTATCACTCATGGTT
ATGGCAGCACTGCATAATTCTCTTACTGTCATGCCATCCGTAAGATGCTTTTCTGTGACTGGTGAGTACT
CAACCAAGTCATTCTGAGAATAGTGTATGCGGCGACCGAGTTGCTCTTGCCCGGCGTCAATACGGGATAA
TACCGCGCCACATAGCAGAACTTTAAAAGTGCTCATCATTGGAAAACGTTCTTCGGGGCGAAAACTCTCA
AGGATCTTACCGCTGTTGAGATCCAGTTCGATGTAACCCACTCGTGCACCCAACTGATCTTCAGCATCTT
TTACTTTCACCAGCGTTTCTGGGTGAGCAAAAACAGGAAGGCAAAATGCCGCAAAAAAGGGAATAAGGGC
GACACGGAAATGTTGAATACTCATACTCTTCCTTTTTCAATATTATTGAAGCATTTATCAGGGTTATTGT
CTCATGAGCGGATACATATTTGAATGTATTTAGAAAAATAAACAAATAGGGGTTCCGCGCACATTTCCCC
GAAAAGTGCCACCTGACGTCGACGGATCGGGAGATCTCCCGATCCCCTATGGTGCACTCTCAGTACAATC
TGCTCTGATGCCGCATAGTTAAGCCAGTATCTGCTCCCTGCTTGTGTGTTGGAGGTCGCTGAGTAGTGCG
CGAGCAAAATTTAAGCTACAACAAGGCAAGGCTTGACCGACAATTGCATGAAGAATCTGCTTAGGGTTAG
GCGTTTTGCGCTGCTTCGCGATGTACGGGCCAGATATACGCGTTGACATTGATTATTGACTAGTTATTAA
TAGTAATCAATTACGGGGTCATTAGTTCATAGCCCATATATGGAGTTCCGCGTTACATAACTTACGGTAA
ATGGCCCGCCTGGCTGACCGCCCAACGACCCCCGCCCATTGACGTCAATAATGACGTATGTTCCCATAGT
AACGCCAATAGGGACTTTCCATTGACGTCAATGGGTGGAGTATTTACGGTAAACTGCCCACTTGGCAGTA
CATCAAGTGTATCATATGCCAAGTACGCCCCCTATTGACGTCAATGACGGTAAATGGCCCGCCTGGCATT
ATGCCCAGTACATGACCTTATGGGACTTTCCTACTTGGCAGTACATCTACGTATTAGTCATCGCTATTAC
CATGGTGATGCGGTTTTGGCAGTACATCAATGGGCGTGGATAGCGGTTTGACTCACGGGGATTTCCAAGT
CTCCACCCCATTGACGTCAATGGGAGTTTGTTTTGGCACCAAAATCAACGGGACTTTCCAAAATGTCGTA
ACAACTCCGCCCCATTGACGCAAATGGGCGGTAGGCGTGTACGGTGGGAGGTCTATATAAGCAGCGCGTT
TTGCCTGTACTGGGTCTCTCTGGTTAGACCAGATCTGAGCCTGGGAGCTCTCTGGCTAACTAGGGAACCC
ACTGCTTAAGCCTCAATAAAGCTTGCCTTGAGTGCTTCAAGTAGTGTGTGCCCGTCTGTTGTGTGACTCT
GGTAACTAGAGATCCCTCAGACCCTTTTAGTCAGTGTGGAAAATCTCTAGCAGTGGCGCCCGAACAGGGA
CTTGAAAGCGAAAGGGAAACCAGAGGAGCTCTCTCGACGCAGGACTCGGCTTGCTGAAGCGCGCACGGCA
AGAGGCGAGGGGCGGCGACTGGTGAGTACGCCAAAAATTTTGACTAGCGGAGGCTAGAAGGAGAGAGATG
GGTGCGAGAGCGTCAGTATTAAGCGGGGGAGAATTAGATCGCGATGGGAAAAAATTCGGTTAAGGCCAGG
GGGAAAGAAAAAATATAAATTAAAACATATAGTATGGGCAAGCAGGGAGCTAGAACGATTCGCAGTTAAT
CCTGGCCTGTTAGAAACATCAGAAGGCTGTAGACAAATACTGGGACAGCTACAACCATCCCTTCAGACAG
GATCAGAAGAACTTAGATCATTATATAATACAGTAGCAACCCTCTATTGTGTGCATCAAAGGATAGAGAT
AAAAGACACCAAGGAAGCTTTAGACAAGATAGAGGAAGAGCAAAACAAAAGTAAGACCACCGCACAGCAA
GCGGCCGGCCGCTGATCTTCAGACCTGGAGGAGGAGATATGAGGGACAATTGGAGAAGTGAATTATATAA
ATATAAAGTAGTAAAAATTGAACCATTAGGAGTAGCACCCACCAAGGCAAAGAGAAGAGTGGTGCAGAGA
GAAAAAAGAGCAGTGGGAATAGGAGCTTTGTTCCTTGGGTTCTTGGGAGCAGCAGGAAGCACTATGGGCG
CAGCGTCAATGACGCTGACGGTACAGGCCAGACAATTATTGTCTGGTATAGTGCAGCAGCAGAACAATTT
GCTGAGGGCTATTGAGGCGCAACAGCATCTGTTGCAACTCACAGTCTGGGGCATCAAGCAGCTCCAGGCA
AGAATCCTGGCTGTGGAAAGATACCTAAAGGATCAACAGCTCCTGGGGATTTGGGGTTGCTCTGGAAAAC
TCATTTGCACCACTGCTGTGCCTTGGAATGCTAGTTGGAGTAATAAATCTCTGGAACAGATTTGGAATCA
CACGACCTGGATGGAGTGGGACAGAGAAATTAACAATTACACAAGCTTAATACACTCCTTAATTGAAGAA
TCGCAAAACCAGCAAGAAAAGAATGAACAAGAATTATTGGAATTAGATAAATGGGCAAGTTTGTGGAATT
GGTTTAACATAACAAATTGGCTGTGGTATATAAAATTATTCATAATGATAGTAGGAGGCTTGGTAGGTTT
AAGAATAGTTTTTGCTGTACTTTCTATAGTGAATAGAGTTAGGCAGGGATATTCACCATTATCGTTTCAG
ACCCACCTCCCAACCCCGAGGGGACCCGACAGGCCCGAAGGAATAGAAGAAGAAGGTGGAGAGAGAGACA
GAGACAGATCCATTCGATTAGTGAACGGATCGGCACTGCGTGCGCCAATTCTGCAGACAAATGGCAGTAT
TCATCCACAATTTTAAAAGAAAAGGGGGGATTGGGGGGTACAGTGCAGGGGAAAGAATAGTAGACATAAT
AGCAACAGACATACAAACTAAAGAATTACAAAAACAAATTACAAAAATTCAAAATTTTCGGGTTTATTAC
AGGGACAGCAGAGATCCAGTTTGGTTAGTACCGGGCCCGAGAGGATCCTTAGTTATTAATAGTAATCAAT
TACGGGGTCATTAGTTCATAGCCCATATATGGAGTTCCGCGTTACATAACTTACGGTAAATGGCCCGCCT
GGCTGACCGCCCAACGACCCCCGCCCATTGACGTCAATAATGACGTATGTTCCCATAGTAACGCCAATAG
GGACTTTCCATTGACGTCAATGGGTGGAGTATTTACGGTAAACTGCCCACTTGGCAGTACATCAAGTGTA
TCATATGCCAAGTACGCCCCCTATTGACGTCAATGACGGTAAATGGCCCGCCTGGCATTATGCCCAGTAC
ATGACCTTATGGGACTTTCCTACTTGGCAGTACATCTACGTATTAGTCATCGCTATTACCATGGTGATGC
GGTTTTGGCAGTACATCAATGGGCGTGGATAGCGGTTTGACTCACGGGGATTTCCAAGTCTCCACCCCAT
TGACGTCAATGGGAGTTTGTTTTGGCACCAAAATCAACGGGACTTTCCAAAATGTCGTAACAACTCCGCC
CCATTGACGCAAATGGGCGGTAGGCGTGTACGGTGGGAGGTCTATATAAGCAGAGCTGGTTTAGTGAACC
GTCAGATCCGCTAGCGCTACCGGTCGCCACCATGGTGAGCAAGGGCGAGGAGCTGTTCACCGGGGTGGTG
CCCATCCTGGTCGAGCTGGACGGCGACGTAAACGGCCACAAGTTCAGCGTGTCCGGCGAGGGCGAGGGCG
ATGCCACCTACGGCAAGCTGACCCTGAAGTTCATCTGCACCACCGGCAAGCTGCCCGTGCCCTGGCCCAC
CCTCGTGACCACCCTGACCTACGGCGTGCAGTGCTTCAGCCGCTACCCCGACCACATGAAGCAGCACGAC
TTCTTCAAGTCCGCCATGCCCGAAGGCTACGTCCAGGAGCGCACCATCTTCTTCAAGGACGACGGCAACT
ACAAGACCCGCGCCGAGGTGAAGTTCGAGGGCGACACCCTGGTGAACCGCATCGAGCTGAAGGGCATCGA
CTTCAAGGAGGACGGCAACATCCTGGGGCACAAGCTGGAGTACAACTACAACAGCCACAACGTCTATATC
ATGGCCGACAAGCAGAAGAACGGCATCAAGGTGAACTTCAAGATCCGCCACAACATCGAGGACGGCAGCG
TGCAGCTCGCCGACCACTACCAGCAGAACACCCCCATCGGCGACGGCCCCGTGCTGCTGCCCGACAACCA
CTACCTGAGCACCCAGTCCGCCCTGAGCAAAGACCCCAACGAGAAGCGCGATCACATGGTCCTGCTGGAG
TTCGTGACCGCCGCCGGGATCACTCTCGGCATGGACGAGCTGTACAAGGGATCCGGCGCAACAAACTTCT
CTCTGCTGAAACAAGCCGGAGATGTCGAAGAGAATCCTGGACCGACCGAGTACAAGCCCACGGTGCGCCT
CGCCACCCGCGACGACGTCCCCAGGGCCGTACGCACCCTCGCCGCCGCGTTCGCCGACTACCCCGCCACG
CGCCACACCGTCGATCCGGACCGCCACATCGAGCGGGTCACCGAGCTGCAAGAACTCTTCCTCACGCGCG
TCGGGCTCGACATCGGCAAGGTGTGGGTCGCGGACGACGGCGCCGCGGTGGCGGTCTGGACCACGCCGGA
GAGCGTCGAAGCGGGGGCGGTGTTCGCCGAGATCGGCCCGCGCATGGCCGAGTTGAGCGGTTCCCGGCTG
GCCGCGCAGCAACAGATGGAAGGCCTCCTGGCGCCGCACCGGCCCAAGGAGCCCGCGTGGTTCCTGGCCA
CCGTCGGAGTCTCGCCCGACCACCAGGGCAAGGGTCTGGGCAGCGCCGTCGTGCTCCCCGGAGTGGAGGC
GGCCGAGCGCGCCGGGGTGCCCGCCTTCCTGGAGACCTCCGCGCCCCGCAACCTCCCCTTCTACGAGCGG
CTCGGCTTCACCGTCACCGCCGACGTCGAGGTGCCCGAAGGACCGCGCACCTGGTGCATGACCCGCAAGC
CCGGTGCCTGA
